Addgene plasmid #20073: pMSCV-Flag-hSox2
Depositing lab: Juan Belmonte. Depositing organization: Centre de Medicina Regenerativa de Barcelona (CMRB). Publication: Efficient and rapid generation of induced pluripotent stem cells from human keratinocytes. Aasen T, Raya A, Barrero MJ, Garreta E, Consiglio A, Gonzalez F, Vassena R, Bilić J, Pekarik V, Tiscornia G, Edel M, Boué S, Belmonte JC. Nat Biotechnol. 2008 Nov . 26(11):1276-84. 10.1038/nbt.1503 PubMed 18931654.
Backbone
  Vector backbone: pMSCV
  Backbone manufacturer: Clontech
  Backbone size w/o insert (bp): 5111
  Vector type: Mammalian Expression, Retroviral
Growth in bacteria
  Bacterial resistance: Ampicillin, 100 μg/mL
  Growth temperature: 37°C
  Growth strain: DH5alpha
  Copy number: High Copy
Gene/Insert
  Gene/Insert name: hSox2 (alt name: SRY (sex determining region Y)-box 2)
  Species: H. sapiens (human)
  Insert size (bp): 1000
  Entrez Gene: SOX2 (a.k.a. ANOP3, MCOPS3)
  Tag / fusion protein: Flag (N terminal on insert)
  Cloning method: Restriction Enzyme; 5′ cloning site EcoRI (not destroyed); 3′ cloning site ClaI (not destroyed)
  Sequencing primers: 5′ pBABE-5; 3′ MSCV-rev
Terms and licenses: Academic/Nonprofit Terms; Industry Terms: Not Available to Industry
Depositor comments: Created by Maria J. Barrero. cDNA was amplified from ES[4]mRNA.
How to cite: pMSCV-Flag-hSox2 was a gift from Juan Belmonte (Addgene plasmid # 20073 ; http://n2t.net/addgene:20073 ; RRID:Addgene_20073)
