[The description below was written by a language model from this plasmid's Addgene catalogue record and pLannotate feature annotations shown in this document.]
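Description:
pMSCV-Flag-hSox2 is a gammaretroviral expression plasmid built on the Clontech pMSCV backbone, designed to deliver human SOX2 into mammalian cells. In bacteria it is maintained as a high-copy plasmid through a ColE1/pUC-type origin and selected with ampicillin via the β-lactamase gene. The remaining bacterial annotations (fragments of lacI, lacZα, rop, bom and the tetracycline resistance gene, plus a lac promoter/operator) are nonfunctional remnants of earlier cloning vectors. The feature table shows no mammalian selection marker or reporter between the LTRs, so transduced cells cannot be drug-selected using this construct alone.

The viral cassette is flanked by 5′ and 3′ long terminal repeats from murine embryonic stem cell virus. The 5′ LTR acts as the promoter for both the packaged genomic RNA and the transgene, as no internal promoter is annotated. Downstream lie the Ψ packaging signal and a truncated, start-codon-deficient gag segment that extends the packaging region and improves encapsidation without producing viral protein. Because gag, pol and env functions are absent, the vector is replication-defective and must be supplied with these in trans by a packaging cell line or helper plasmids. The insert, cloned between EcoRI and ClaI, is the human SOX2 coding sequence, amplified from human embryonic stem cell mRNA according to the depositor, with an N-terminal FLAG epitope that allows detection of the exogenous protein. SOX2 is a transcription factor central to pluripotency. The associated publication concerns generating induced pluripotent stem cells from human keratinocytes, which points to its use as a reprogramming factor vector.
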