Features (pLannotate 1.2.2; 18 found; start..end, strand, type, name):
     72..588     +  LTR            5' LTR: 5' long terminal repeat from murine embryonic stem cell virus
    652..993     +  misc_feature   MESV Ψ: packaging signal of murine embryonic stem cell virus
   1060..1476    +  CDS            gag (truncated): truncated Moloney murine leukemia virus (MMLV) gag gene lacking the start codon
   1504..1524    +  CDS            FLAG (fragment): FLAG® epitope tag, followed by an enterokinase cleavage site
   1543..2493    +  CDS            SOX2: SOX2_HUMAN - Experimental evidence at protein level: Swiss-Prot protein existence level 1. Transcription factor that forms a trimeric complex with OCT4 on DNA and controls the expression of a number of genes involved in embryonic development such as YES1, FGF4, UTF1 and ZFP206 (By similarity). Binds to the proximal enhancer region of NANOG (By similarity). Critical for early embryogenesis and for embryonic stem cell pluripotency (PubMed:18035408). Downstream SRRT target that mediates the promotion of neural stem cell self-renewal (By similarity). Keeps neural cells undifferentiated by countera
   2543..3057    +  LTR            3' LTR: 3' long terminal repeat from murine embryonic stem cell virus
   3219..3235    -  protein_bind   lac operator: The lac repressor binds to the lac operator to inhibit transcription in E. coli. This inhibition can be relieved by adding lactose or isopropyl-β-D-thiogalactopyranoside (IPTG). lac repressor encoded by lacI
   3243..3273    -  promoter       lac promoter: promoter for the E. coli lac operon
   3288..3309    -  protein_bind   CAP binding site: CAP binding activates transcription in the presence of cAMP. E. coli catabolite activator protein
   3322..3414    -  CDS            lacI (fragment): lac repressor; lacI; The lac repressor binds to the lac operator to inhibit transcription in E. coli. This inhibition can be relieved by adding lactose or isopropyl-β-D-thiogalactopyranoside (IPTG).
   3597..4185    -  rep_origin     ori: high-copy-number ColE1/pMB1/pBR322/pUC origin of replication
   4356..5216    -  CDS            AmpR: β-lactamase; bla; confers resistance to ampicillin, carbenicillin, and related antibiotics
   5217..5321    -  promoter       AmpR promoter: bla
   5416..5451    +  CDS            rop (fragment): Rop protein, which maintains plasmids at low copy number; rop
   5553..5652    +  misc_feature   bom (fragment): basis of mobility region from pBR322
   5658..5807    -  CDS            lacZα (fragment): LacZα fragment of β-galactosidase; lacZ fragment
   5807..6008    -  CDS            TcR (fragment): tetracycline efflux protein; tet; confers resistance to tetracycline
   6009..30      +  CDS            env (fragment) (across the origin): murine leukemia virus gPr80 envelope polyprotein precursor; env; proteolytically cleaved into gp70SU and p15TM subunits
>Addgene plasmid #20073 | pMSCV-Flag-hSox2 | addgene full sequence | sequence record 155853 | Addgene NGS results
CAGCTGAAGCCTATAGAGTACGAGCCATAGATAAAATAAAAGATTTTATTTAGTCTCCAGAAAAAGGGGG
GAATGAAAGACCCCACCTGTAGGTTTGGCAAGCTAGCTTAAGTAACGCCATTTTGCAAGGCATGGAAAAT
ACATAACTGAGAATAGAGAAGTTCAGATCAAGGTTAGGAACAGAGAGACAGCAGAATATGGGCCAAACAG
GATATCTGTGGTAAGCAGTTCCTGCCCCGGCTCAGGGCCAAGAACAGATGGTCCCCAGATGCGGTCCCGC
CCTCAGCAGTTTCTAGAGAACCATCAGATGTTTCCAGGGTGCCCCAAGGACCTGAAATGACCCTGTGCCT
TATTTGAACTAACCAATCAGTTCGCTTCTCGCTTCTGTTCGCGCGCTTCTGCTCCCCGAGCTCAATAAAA
GAGCCCACAACCCCTCACTCGGCGCGCCAGTCCTCCGATAGACTGCGTCGCCCGGGTACCCGTATTCCCA
ATAAAGCCTCTTGCTGTTTGCATCCGAATCGTGGACTCGCTGATCCTTGGGAGGGTCTCCTCAGATTGAT
TGACTGCCCACCTCGGGGGTCTTTCATTTGGAGGTTCCACCGAGATTTGGAGACCCCTGCCCAGGGACCA
CCGACCCCCCCGCCGGGAGGTAAGCTGGCCAGCGGTCGTTTCGTGTCTGTCTCTGTCTTTGTGCGTGTTT
GTGCCGGCATCTAATGTTTGCGCCTGCGTCTGTACTAGTTAGCTAACTAGCTCTGTATCTGGCGGACCCG
TGGTGGAACTGACGAGTTCTGAACACCCGGCCGCAACCCTGGGAGACGTCCCAGGGACTTTGGGGGCCGT
TTTTGTGGCCCGACCTGAGGAAGGGAGTCGATGTGGAATCCGACCCCGTCAGGATATGTGGTTCTGGTAG
GAGACGAGAACCTAAAACAGTTCCCGCCTCCGTCTGAATTTTTGCTTTCGGTTTGGAACCGAAGCCGCGC
GTCTTGTCTGCTGCAGCGCTGCAGCATCGTTCTGTGTTGTCTCTGTCTGACTGTGTTTCTGTATTTGTCT
GAAAATTAGGGCCAGACTGTTACCACTCCCTTAAGTTTGACCTTAGGTCACTGGAAAGATGTCGAGCGGA
TCGCTCACAACCAGTCGGTAGATGTCAAGAAGAGACGTTGGGTTACCTTCTGCTCTGCAGAATGGCCAAC
CTTTAACGTCGGATGGCCGCGAGACGGCACCTTTAACCGAGACCTCATCACCCAGGTTAAGATCAAGGTC
TTTTCACCTGGCCCGCATGGACACCCAGACCAGGTCCCCTACATCGTGACCTGGGAAGCCTTGGCTTTTG
ACCCCCCTCCCTGGGTCAAGCCCTTTGTACACCCTAAGCCTCCGCCTCCTCTTCCTCCATCCGCCCCGTC
TCTCCCCCTTGAACCTCCTCGTTCGACCCCGCCTCGATCCTCCCTTTATCCAGCCCTCACTCCTTCTCTA
GGCGCCGGAATTAGATCTGCCGCCGCCATGGACTACAAGGACGACGATGACAAGCTCGAGGTTAACGAAT
TCATGTACAACATGATGGAGACGGAGCTGAAGCCGCCGGGCCCGCAGCAAACTTCGGGGGGCGGCGGCGG
CAACTCCACCGCGGCGGCGGCCGGCGGCAACCAGAAAAACAGCCCGGACCGCGTCAAGCGGCCCATGAAT
GCCTTCATGGTGTGGTCCCGCGGGCAGCGGCGCAAGATGGCCCAGGAGAACCCCAAGATGCACAACTCGG
AGATCAGCAAGCGCCTGGGCGCCGAGTGGAAACTTTTGTCGGAGACGGAGAAGCGGCCGTTCATCGACGA
GGCTAAGCGGCTGCGAGCGCTGCACATGAAGGAGCACCCGGATTATAAATACCGGCCCCGGCGGAAAACC
AAGACGCTCATGAAGAAGGATAAGTACACGCTGCCCGGCGGGCTGCTGGCCCCCGGCGGCAATAGCATGG
CGAGCGGGGTCGGGGTGGGCGCCGGCCTGGGCGCGGGCGTGAACCAGCGCATGGACAGTTACGCGCACAT
GAACGGCTGGAGCAACGGCAGCTACAGCATGATGCAGGACCAGCTGGGCTACCCGCAGCACCCGGGCCTC
AATGCGCACGGCGCAGCGCAGATGCAGCCCATGCACCGCTACGACGTGAGCGCCCTGCAGTACAACTCCA
TGACCAGCTCGCAGACCTACATGAACGGCTCGCCCACCTACAGCATGTCCTACTCGCAGCAGGGCACCCC
TGGCATGGCTCTTGGCTCCATGGGTTCGGTGGTCAAGTCCGAGGCCAGCTCCAGCCCCCCTGTGGTTACC
TCTTCCTCCCACTCCAGGGCGCCCTGCCAGGCCGGGGACCTCCGGGACATGATCAGCATGTATCTCCCCG
GCGCCGAGGTGCCGGAACCCGCCGCCCCCAGCAGACTTCACATGTCCCAGCACTACCAGAGCGGCCCGGT
GCCCGGCACGGCCATTAACGGCACACTGCCCCTCTCACACATGTGAATCGATAAAATAAAAGATTTTATT
TAGTCTCCAGAAAAAGGGGGGAATGAAAGACCCCACCTGTAGGTTTGGCAAGCTAGCTTAAGTAACGCCA
TTTTGCAAGGCATGGAAAATACATAACTGAGAATAGAGAAGTTCAGATCAAGGTTAGGAACAGAGAGACA
GCAGAATATGGGCCAAACAGGATATCTGTGGTAAGCAGTTCCTGCCCCGGCTCAGGGCCAAGAACAGATG
GTCCCCAGATGCGGTCCCGCCCTCAGCAGTTTCTAGAGAACCATCAGATGTTTCCAGGGTGCCCCAAGGA
CCTGAAATGACCCTGTGCCTTATTTGAACTAACCAATCAGTTCGCTTCTCGCTTCTGTTCGCGCGCTTCT
GCTCCCCGAGCTCAATAAAAGAGCCCACAACCCCTCACTCGGCGCGCCAGTCCTCCGATAGACTGCGTCG
CCCGGGTACCCGTGTATCCAATAAACCCTCTTGCAGTTGCATCCGACTTGTGGTCTCGCTGTTCCTTGGG
AGGGTCTCCTCTGAGTGATTGACTACCCGTCAGCGGGGGTCTTTCATGGGTAACAGTTTCTTGAAGTTGG
AGAACAACATTCTGAGGGTAGGAGTCGAATATTAAGTAATCCTGACTCAATTAGCCACTGTTTTGAATCC
ACATACTCCAATACTCCTGAAATAGTTCATTATGGACAGCGCAGAAAGAGCTGGGGAGAATTGTGAAATT
GTTATCCGCTCACAATTCCACACAACATACGAGCCGGAAGCATAAAGTGTAAAGCCTGGGGTGCCTAATG
AGTGAGCTAACTCACATTAATTGCGTTGCGCTCACTGCCCGCTTTCCAGTCGGGAAACCTGTCGTGCCAG
CTGCATTAATGAATCGGCCAACGCGCGGGGAGAGGCGGTTTGCGTATTGGGCGCTCTTCCGCTTCCTCGC
TCACTGACTCGCTGCGCTCGGTCGTTCGGCTGCGGCGAGCGGTATCAGCTCACTCAAAGGCGGTAATACG
GTTATCCACAGAATCAGGGGATAACGCAGGAAAGAACATGTGAGCAAAAGGCCAGCAAAAGGCCAGGAAC
CGTAAAAAGGCCGCGTTGCTGGCGTTTTTCCATAGGCTCCGCCCCCCTGACGAGCATCACAAAAATCGAC
GCTCAAGTCAGAGGTGGCGAAACCCGACAGGACTATAAAGATACCAGGCGTTTCCCCCTGGAAGCTCCCT
CGTGCGCTCTCCTGTTCCGACCCTGCCGCTTACCGGATACCTGTCCGCCTTTCTCCCTTCGGGAAGCGTG
GCGCTTTCTCATAGCTCACGCTGTAGGTATCTCAGTTCGGTGTAGGTCGTTCGCTCCAAGCTGGGCTGTG
TGCACGAACCCCCCGTTCAGCCCGACCGCTGCGCCTTATCCGGTAACTATCGTCTTGAGTCCAACCCGGT
AAGACACGACTTATCGCCACTGGCAGCAGCCACTGGTAACAGGATTAGCAGAGCGAGGTATGTAGGCGGT
GCTACAGAGTTCTTGAAGTGGTGGCCTAACTACGGCTACACTAGAAGAACAGTATTTGGTATCTGCGCTC
TGCTGAAGCCAGTTACCTTCGGAAAAAGAGTTGGTAGCTCTTGATCCGGCAAACAAACCACCGCTGGTAG
CGGTGGTTTTTTTGTTTGCAAGCAGCAGATTACGCGCAGAAAAAAAGGATCTCAAGAAGATCCTTTGATC
TTTTCTACGGGGTCTGACGCTCAGTGGAACGAAAACTCACGTTAAGGGATTTTGGTCATGAGATTATCAA
AAAGGATCTTCACCTAGATCCTTTTAAATTAAAAATGAAGTTTTAAATCAATCTAAAGTATATATGAGTA
AACTTGGTCTGACAGTTACCAATGCTTAATCAGTGAGGCACCTATCTCAGCGATCTGTCTATTTCGTTCA
TCCATAGTTGCCTGACTCCCCGTCGTGTAGATAACTACGATACGGGAGGGCTTACCATCTGGCCCCAGTG
CTGCAATGATACCGCGAGACCCACGCTCACCGGCTCCAGATTTATCAGCAATAAACCAGCCAGCCGGAAG
GGCCGAGCGCAGAAGTGGTCCTGCAACTTTATCCGCCTCCATCCAGTCTATTAATTGTTGCCGGGAAGCT
AGAGTAAGTAGTTCGCCAGTTAATAGTTTGCGCAACGTTGTTGCCATTGCTACAGGCATCGTGGTGTCAC
GCTCGTCGTTTGGTATGGCTTCATTCAGCTCCGGTTCCCAACGATCAAGGCGAGTTACATGATCCCCCAT
GTTGTGCAAAAAAGCGGTTAGCTCCTTCGGTCCTCCGATCGTTGTCAGAAGTAAGTTGGCCGCAGTGTTA
TCACTCATGGTTATGGCAGCACTGCATAATTCTCTTACTGTCATGCCATCCGTAAGATGCTTTTCTGTGA
CTGGTGAGTACTCAACCAAGTCATTCTGAGAATAGTGTATGCGGCGACCGAGTTGCTCTTGCCCGGCGTC
AATACGGGATAATACCGCGCCACATAGCAGAACTTTAAAAGTGCTCATCATTGGAAAACGTTCTTCGGGG
CGAAAACTCTCAAGGATCTTACCGCTGTTGAGATCCAGTTCGATGTAACCCACTCGTGCACCCAACTGAT
CTTCAGCATCTTTTACTTTCACCAGCGTTTCTGGGTGAGCAAAAACAGGAAGGCAAAATGCCGCAAAAAA
GGGAATAAGGGCGACACGGAAATGTTGAATACTCATACTCTTCCTTTTTCAATATTATTGAAGCATTTAT
CAGGGTTATTGTCTCATGAGCGGATACATATTTGAATGTATTTAGAAAAATAAACAAATAGGGGTTCCGC
GCACATTTCCCCGAAAAGTGCCACCTGACGTCTAAGAAACCATTATTATCATGACATTAACCTATAAAAA
TAGGCGTATCACGAGGCCCTTTCGTCTCGCGCGTTTCGGTGATGACGGTGAAAACCTCTGACACATGCAG
CTCCCGGAGACGGTCACAGCTTGTCTGTAAGCGGATGCCGGGAGCAGACAAGCCCGTCAGGGCGCGTCAG
CGGGTGTTGGCGGGTGTCGGGGCTGGCTTAACTATGCGGCATCAGAGCAGATTGTACTGAGAGTGCACCA
TATGCGGTGTGAAATACCGCACAGATGCGTAAGGAGAAAATACCGCATCAGGCGCCATTCGCCATTCAGG
CTGCGCAACTGTTGGGAAGGGCGATCGGTGCGGGCCTCTTCGCTATTACGCCAGCTGGCGAAAGGGGGAT
GTGCTGCAAGGCGATTAAGTTGGGTAACGCCAGGGTTTTCCCAGTCACGACGTTGTAAAACGACGGCGCA
AGGAATGGTGCATGCAAGGAGATGGCGCCCAACAGTCCCCCGGCCACGGGGCCTGCCACCATACCCACGC
CGAAACAAGCGCTCATGAGCCCGAAGTGGCGAGCCCGATCTTCCCCATCGGTGATGTCGGCGATATAGGC
GCCAGCAACCGCACCTGTGGCGCCGGTGATGCCGGCCACGATGCGTCCGGCGTAGAGGCGATTAGTCCAA
TTTGTTAAAGACAGGATATCAGTGGTCCAGGCTCTAGTTTTGACTCAACAATATCAC
