>Addgene plasmid #20073 | pMSCV-Flag-hSox2 | addgene partial sequence | sequence record 25799 | 20073 with pBABE-5
GCGCCATGGACTCAAGGACGACGATGACAAGCTCGAGGTTAACGAATTCATGTACAACATGATGGAGACG
GAGCTGAAGCCGCCGGGCCCGCAGCAAACTTCNGGGGGCGGCGGCGGCAACTCCACCGCGGCGGCGGCCG
GCGGCAACCAGAAAAACAGCCCGGACCGCGTCAAGCGGCCCATGAATGCCTTCATGGTGTGGTCCCGCGG
GCAGCGGCGCAAGATGGCCCAGGAGAACCCCAAGATGCACAACTCGGAGATCAGCAAGCGCCTGGGCGCC
GAGTGGAAACTTTTGTCGGAGACGGAGAAGCGGCCGTTCATCGACGAGGCTAAGCGGCTGCGAGCGCTGC
ACATGAAGGAGCACCCGGATTATAAATACCGGCCCCGGCGGAAAACCAAGACGCTCATGAAGAAGGATAA
GTACACGCTGCCCGGCGGGCTGCTGGCCCCCGGCGGCAATANCATGGCGAGCGGGGTCCGGGTGGGCGCC
